Addgene plasmid #89102: GAL-p300-1601-1900
Purpose: mammalian expression of human p300 amino acids 1601-1900 with N-terminal GAL4 DNA binding domain
Depositing lab: Elizabeth Wilson. Depositing organization: University of North Carolina at Chapel Hill. Publication: Transcriptional synergy between melanoma antigen gene protein-A11 (MAGE-11) and p300 in androgen receptor signaling. Askew EB, Bai S, Blackwelder AJ, Wilson EM. J Biol Chem. 2010 Jul 9;285(28):21824-36. doi: 10.1074/jbc.M110.120600. Epub 2010 May 6. PubMed 20448036.
Backbone
  Vector backbone: pGALO
  Vector type: Mammalian Expression
Growth in bacteria
  Bacterial resistance: Ampicillin, 100 μg/mL
  Growth temperature: 37°C
  Growth strain: DH5alpha
  Copy number: Low Copy
Gene/Insert
  Gene/Insert name: p300
  Species: H. sapiens (human)
  Mutation: aa 1601-1900
  Entrez Gene: EP300 (a.k.a. KAT3B, MKHK2, RSTS2, p300)
  Tag / fusion protein: GAL4 DBD (N terminal on backbone)
  Cloning method: Restriction Enzyme; 5′ cloning site SalI (unknown if destroyed); 3′ cloning site ClaI (unknown if destroyed)
Terms and licenses: Academic/Nonprofit Terms; Industry Terms: Not Available to Industry
How to cite: GAL-p300-1601-1900 was a gift from Elizabeth Wilson (Addgene plasmid # 89102 ; http://n2t.net/addgene:89102 ; RRID:Addgene_89102)
