[The description below was written by a language model from this plasmid's Addgene catalogue record and pLannotate feature annotations shown in this document.]
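Description:
GAL-p300-1601-1900 is a mammalian expression plasmid built on the pGALO backbone that produces a fragment of human p300 (EP300), amino acids 1601-1900, fused at its N-terminus to the DNA-binding domain of the yeast transcriptional activator GAL4. In the roughly 4.3 kb sequenced record, the SV40 enhancer and early promoter drives the GAL4 DBD coding sequence, which is followed immediately by the EP300 fragment, inserted between SalI and ClaI sites. The transcript is terminated by an SV40 polyadenylation signal, and the short large T antigen fragment annotated just upstream of it is most likely residual SV40 sequence carried along with that 3' region rather than a functional part. For propagation in bacteria, the plasmid carries a ColE1/pMB1-type origin and an ampicillin resistance gene (β-lactamase) under its own promoter. Remnants of the tetracycline resistance gene and the bom region point to pBR322 ancestry but are only fragments. The catalogue lists the plasmid as low copy, whereas the automated annotation labels the origin with a generic high-copy family description. No mammalian selection marker is annotated, which suits transient transfection.

Fusing a protein segment to the GAL4 DBD tethers it to GAL4 binding sites (UAS) in a co-transfected reporter. This allows the intrinsic transcriptional activity of that segment, or its interaction with partner proteins in a mammalian two-hybrid format, to be measured. The associated publication concerns transcriptional synergy between MAGE-11 and p300 in androgen receptor signaling, so this construct is probably one of a series used to map functional or interacting regions of p300, although the record does not state the specific assay.
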