Features (pLannotate 1.2.2; 10 found; start..end, strand, type, name):
     32..365     +  promoter       SV40 promoter: SV40 enhancer and early promoter
    397..837     +  CDS            GAL4 DNA binding domain: DNA binding domain of the GAL4 transcriptional activator; Saccharomyces cerevisiae GAL4 (truncated)
    859..1764    +  CDS            EP300 (fragment): EP300_HUMAN - Also known as P300. Experimental evidence at protein level: Swiss-Prot protein existence level 1. (Microbial infection) In case of HIV-1 infection, it is recruited by the viral protein Tat. Regulates Tat's transactivating activity and may help inducing chromatin remodeling of proviral genes. Binds to and may be involved in the transforming capacity of the adenovirus E1A protein. From Homo sapiens (Human).
   1799..1884    +  CDS            large T antigen (fragment): large T antigen from SV40 (simian virus 40)
   1907..2041    +  polyA_signal   SV40 poly(A) signal: SV40 polyadenylation signal
   2042..2321    +  CDS            TcR (fragment): tetracycline efflux protein; tet; confers resistance to tetracycline
   2321..2373    +  misc_feature   bom (fragment): basis of mobility region from pBR322
   2559..3147    -  rep_origin     ori: high-copy-number ColE1/pMB1/pBR322/pUC origin of replication
   3318..4178    -  CDS            AmpR: β-lactamase; bla; confers resistance to ampicillin, carbenicillin, and related antibiotics
   4179..4283    -  promoter       AmpR promoter: bla
>Addgene plasmid #89102 | GAL-p300-1601-1900 | addgene full sequence | sequence record 175259 | Addgene NGS Result
CACATTTCCCCGAAAAGTGCCACCTGACCTTCTGAGGCGGAAAGAACCAGCTGTGGAATGTGTGTCAGTT
AGGGTGTGGAAAGTCCCCAGGCTCCCCAGCAGGCAGAAGTATGCAAAGCATGCATCTCAATTAGTCAGCA
AGGAAAGTCCCCAGGCTCCCCAGCAGGCAGAAGTATGCAAAGCATGCATCTCAATTAGTCAGCAACCATA
GTCCCGCCCCTAACTCCGCCCATCCCGCCCCTAACTCCGCCCAGTTCCGCCCATTCTCCGCCCCATGGCT
GACTAATTTTTTTTATTTATGCAGAGGCCGAGGCCGCCTCGGCCTCTGAGCTATTCCAGAAGTAGTGAAG
AGGCTTTTTTGGAGGAGATCTAAGCTTGAAGCAAGCCTCCTGAAAGATGAAGCTACTGTCTTCTATCGAA
CAAGCATGCGATATTTGCCGACTTAAAAAGCTCAAGTGCTCCAAAGAAAAACCGAAGTGCGCCAAGTGTC
TGAAGAACAACTGGGAGTGTCGCTACTCTCCCAAAACCAAAAGGTCTCCGCTGACTAGGGCACATCTGAC
AGAAGTGGAATCAAGGCTAGAAAGACTGGAACAGCTATTTCTACTGATTTTTCCTCGAGAAGACCTTGAC
ATGATTTTGAAAATGGATTCTTTACAGGATATAAAAGCATTGTTAACAGGATTATTTGTACAAGATAATG
TGAATAAAGATGCCGTCACAGATAGATTGGCTTCAGTGGAGACTGATATGCCTCTAACATTGAGACAGCA
TAGAATAAGTGCGACATCATCATCGGAAGAGAGTAGTAACAAAGGTCAAAGACAGTTGACTGTATCGCCG
GAATTCCCGGGGATCCGTCGACAGATTGCTGGCCCTGCTGCCAACTCCCTGCCTCCCATTGTTGATCCTG
ATCCTCTCATCCCCTGCGATCTGATGGATGGTCGGGATGCGTTTCTCACGCTGGCAAGGGACAAGCACCT
GGAGTTCTCTTCACTCCGAAGAGCCCAGTGGTCCACCATGTGCATGCTGGTGGAGCTGCACACGCAGAGC
CAGGACCGCTTTGTCTACACCTGCAATGAATGCAAGCACCATGTGGAGACACGCTGGCACTGTACTGTCT
GTGAGGATTATGACTTGTGTATCACCTGCTATAACACTAAAAACCATGACCACAAAATGGAGAAACTAGG
CCTTGGCTTAGATGATGAGAGCAACAACCAGCAGGCTGCAGCCACCCAGAGCCCAGGCGATTCTCGCCGC
CTGAGTATCCAGCGCTGCATCCAGTCTCTGGTCCATGCTTGCCAGTGTCGGAATGCCAATTGCTCACTGC
CATCCTGCCAGAAGATGAAGCGGGTTGTGCAGCATACCAAGGGTTGCAAACGGAAAACCAATGGCGGGTG
CCCCATCTGCAAGCAGCTCATTGCCCTCTGCTGCTACCATGCCAAGCACTGCCAGGAGAACAAATGCCCG
GTGCCGTTCTGCCTAAACATCAAGCAGAAGCTCCGGCAGCAACAGCTGCAGCACCGACTACAGCAGGCCC
AAATGCTTCGCAGGAGGATGGCCAGCATGCAGCGGACTGGTGTGGTTGGGCAGCAACAGGGCCTCCCTTC
CCCCACTCCTGCCACTCCAACGACACCAACTGGCCAACAGCCAACCACCCCGCAGACGCCCCAGCCCACT
TCTCAGCCTCAGCCTACCCCTCCCAATAGCATGCCACCCTACTTGCCCAGGACTCAAGCTGCTGGCCCTG
TGTCCCAGGGTAAGTAGATCGATAATGCATCCGAGCTCTAGATAAGTAATGATCATAATCAGCCATATCA
CATCTGTAGAGGTTTTACTTGCTTTAAAAAACCTCCCACACCTCCCCCTGAACCTGAAACATAAAATGAA
TGCAATTGTTGTTGTTAACTTGTTTATTGCAGCTTATAATGGTTACAAATAAAGCAATAGCATCACAAAT
TTCACAAATAAAGCATTTTTTTCACTGCATTCTAGTTGTGGTTTGTCCAAACTCATCAATGTATCTTATC
ATGTCTGGATCGATCCTCTACGCCGGACGCATCGTGGCCGGCATCACCGGCGCCACAGGTGCGGTTGCTG
GCGCCTATATCGCCGACATCACCGATGGGGAAGATCGGGCTCGCCACTTCGGGCTCATGAGCGCTTGTTT
CGGCGTGGGTATGGTGGCAGGCCCCGTGGCCGGGGGACTGTTGGGCGCCATCTCCTTGCATGCACCATTC
CTTGCGGCGGCGGTGCTCAACGGCCTCAACCTACTACTGGGCTGCTTCCTAATGCAGGAGTCGCATAAGG
GAGAGCGTCGATATGCGGTGTGAAATACCGCACAGATGCGTAAGGAGAAAATACCGCATCAGGCGCTCTT
CCGCTTCCTCGCTCACTGACTCGCTGCGCTCGGTCGTTCGGCTGCGGCGAGCGGTATCAGCTCACTCAAA
GGCGGTAATACGGTTATCCACAGAATCAGGGGATAACGCAGGAAAGAACATGTGAGCAAAAGGCCAGCAA
AAGGCCAGGAACCGTAAAAAGGCCGCGTTGCTGGCGTTTTTCCATAGGCTCCGCCCCCCTGACGAGCATC
ACAAAAATCGACGCTCAAGTCAGAGGTGGCGAAACCCGACAGGACTATAAAGATACCAGGCGTTTCCCCC
TGGAAGCTCCCTCGTGCGCTCTCCTGTTCCGACCCTGCCGCTTACCGGATACCTGTCCGCCTTTCTCCCT
TCGGGAAGCGTGGCGCTTTCTCATAGCTCACGCTGTAGGTATCTCAGTTCGGTGTAGGTCGTTCGCTCCA
AGCTGGGCTGTGTGCACGAACCCCCCGTTCAGCCCGACCGCTGCGCCTTATCCGGTAACTATCGTCTTGA
GTCCAACCCGGTAAGACACGACTTATCGCCACTGGCAGCAGCCACTGGTAACAGGATTAGCAGAGCGAGG
TATGTAGGCGGTGCTACAGAGTTCTTGAAGTGGTGGCCTAACTACGGCTACACTAGAAGGACAGTATTTG
GTATCTGCGCTCTGCTGAAGCCAGTTACCTTCGGAAAAAGAGTTGGTAGCTCTTGATCCGGCAAACAAAC
CACCGCTGGTAGCGGTGGTTTTTTTGTTTGCAAGCAGCAGATTACGCGCAGAAAAAAAGGATCTCAAGAA
GATCCTTTGATCTTTTCTACGGGGTCTGACGCTCAGTGGAACGAAAACTCACGTTAAGGGATTTTGGTCA
TGAGATTATCAAAAAGGATCTTCACCTAGATCCTTTTAAATTAAAAATGAAGTTTTAAATCAATCTAAAG
TATATATGAGTAAACTTGGTCTGACAGTTACCAATGCTTAATCAGTGAGGCACCTATCTCAGCGATCTGT
CTATTTCGTTCATCCATAGTTGCCTGACTCCCCGTCGTGTAGATAACTACGATACGGGAGGGCTTACCAT
CTGGCCCCAGTGCTGCAATGATACCGCGAGACCCACGCTCACCGGCTCCAGATTTATCAGCAATAAACCA
GCCAGCCGGAAGGGCCGAGCGCAGAAGTGGTCCTGCAACTTTATCCGCCTCCATCCAGTCTATTAATTGT
TGCCGGGAAGCTAGAGTAAGTAGTTCGCCAGTTAATAGTTTGCGCAACGTTGTTGCCATTGCTGCAGGCA
TCGTGGTGTCACGCTCGTCGTTTGGTATGGCTTCATTCAGCTCCGGTTCCCAACGATCAAGGCGAGTTAC
ATGATCCCCCATGTTGTGCAAAAAAGCGGTTAGCTCCTTCGGTCCTCCGATCGTTGTCAGAAGTAAGTTG
GCCGCAGTGTTATCACTCATGGTTATGGCAGCACTGCATAATTCTCTTACTGTCATGCCATCCGTAAGAT
GCTTTTCTGTGACTGGTGAGTACTCAACCAAGTCATTCTGAGAATAGTGTATGCGGCGACCGAGTTGCTC
TTGCCCGGCGTCAACACGGGATAATACCGCGCCACATAGCAGAACTTTAAAAGTGCTCATCATTGGAAAA
CGTTCTTCGGGGCGAAAACTCTCAAGGATCTTACCGCTGTTGAGATCCAGTTCGATGTAACCCACTCGTG
CACCCAACTGATCTTCAGCATCTTTTACTTTCACCAGCGTTTCTGGGTGAGCAAAAACAGGAAGGCAAAA
TGCCGCAAAAAAGGGAATAAGGGCGACACGGAAATGTTGAATACTCATACTCTTCCTTTTTCAATATTAT
TGAAGCATTTATCAGGGTTATTGTCTCATGAGCGGATACATATTTGAATGTATTTAGAAAAATAAACAAA
TAGGGGTTCCGCG
